>Addgene plasmid #244669 | CL20_mEGFP_FOidr_117 | addgene full sequence | sequence record 488140 | Addgene NGS Result
AAAAAAAATCTAACCTCAAGTCAAGGCTTTTCTATGGAATAAGGAATGGACAGCAGGGGGCTGTTTCATA
TACTGATGACCTCTTTATAGCCAACCTTTGTTCATGGCAGCCAGCATATGGGCATATGTTGCCAAACTCT
AAACCAAATACTCATTCTGATGTTTTAAATGATTTGCCCTCCCATATGTCCTTCCGAGTGAGAGACACAA
AAAATTCCAACACACTATTGCAATGAAAATAAATTTCCTTTATTAGCCAGAAGTCAGATGCTCAAGGGGC
TTCATGATGTCCCCATAATTTTTGGCAGAGGGAAAAAGATCTGCTAGCTCGAGCAGCTGAAGCTTTATTG
AGGCTTAAGCAGTGGGTTCCCTAGTTAGCCAGAGAGCTCCCAGGCTCAGATCTGGTCTAACCAGAGAGAC
CCAGTACAGGCAAAAAGCAGATCTTGTCTTCTTTGGGAGTGAATTAGCCCTTCCAGTCCCCCCTTTTCTT
TTAAAAAGTGGCTAAGATCTACAGCTGCCTTGTAAGTCATTGGTCTTAAAGGTACCGTAATCTTATCTAG
AACCGGTTCAATCGGGCTGATTCAGTGCGACGTCGCCTACTGGGGCCTGCGGCGCCCCAAAACCCAGTGT
AGCCGTCGTGGTATTGAAGCCCGGAGCCCCAAATGCGCCGGTGCCTAATGGACCCCCAATCTTGGGCTGG
TTGTTTCCGAATAAACTGGCTTGCCCCGCGCCAAGGGCCGTTCCGAACCCAGCGCCAAGACCCGTTCCAA
GAGTTCCGGGCGCTGGTTTTGAGCCGAAGATAGAGTTCCCTGAGGTGTTTGTACCGAAACCAAAATTAGA
GGTATTTGTGTTAGTTCCCAATGTCAGTGTAGGTTTATTCCCAAAAAGTCCTCCCGATGTTGTTCCAAAG
GACGGTGCGGACGTCGTACTTGAACCGAAGGTAGTTAATTTATTATTACCAAACAACGTCGATCCAACTG
CGCCAAATCCGGTATTCGTTTGCCCGAACAGGCCGGTTCCGGTGCCGAAGGCGGTGCCAGTCGAGGTGTT
CGTTGCCGTTCCGAAAAGACCTCCCGGCTGCGAAGCCTGTGTTACTCCGAATAAACCCATTGTATTCGTT
GACGGCTGACCGATTGTGGAAGTATTGCCGAATGAAAAGCCGGTGTTCTGAGTGGTGGTTGCTTGGCCAA
ACGGTTTGGAAAACAGGCTCGTGGTTTGTTGATTTTGTTGGCCAAACAAACCTCCCGGATTAGTCCCAAA
ACCAGTAGTACTGGTGCCGAACGCGGTCTTATTTTGCCCATAGGCAAAGCCGCTGTTGGTGGTAGAAGAA
CTGAAAAGGCCTGTTGCGGAAGAAGTTGCCGGTGAACTTCCAAATAATCCGGTAGTCGTACCCGCCCCCA
CTTGGTTCTGCGGTCCTTTGCGGTTTGCCTGATAGTCTTCCAAACGCAATTCTTCAAGACTTTTGCTCTC
GTATTCCTTCATTGCCGTAATGCACTGGTGTTTTGTACTAATGTTTGTACTCACGCCCGCTTTCACCATG
GTATCTGTGCCTGTAGGGGGATTAAATTTGATAGTAGTTCCTGTTGGGGCAGCCGTAAATGAACTCGGTC
CGAACAGACTTCCGCTCGTACTTCCAAAGGGGTTACTCGTTGTGTTCGTTGTGCCGAAAAGGCCGCCACT
TGAGGTTGAAGTCCCGAAATTACCAAACCCGGTGGGTTTATTTTGTGCAAAGGCGTTATTCTGGGAGCTA
AACAGGGACGTCCCAGTGGAAGCAGTCCCAAATAACGTATTGGCTGTCCCGGTGGAGGTTCCAAACCCAA
ATCCTGTAGAAGTAGATGTAGCGGGTTGACTAAAGCTGGAAGTTCCAAACAATCCTCCGGGTTTAGTTTG
TGAATTGCCAAACAACCCCCCAGTGTTGTTAGAGCTTCCGAAGGCACTCGTTCCAAACGCGCCACCGCTG
GTTGTTCCGAACCCCGTATTCTGCCCGAACGTACTGGTCGTGCCGAAACCCCCAGTACCGCCCCCGAAAG
GTGTTCCGAACGACTTGTTAAACATCCGGGAAGCGGCCGCACTTCCCCCGGAGCCTCCGCTTCCGCCCTT
GTACAGCTCGTCCATGCCGAGAGTGATCCCGGCGGCGGTCACGAACTCCAGCAGGACCATGTGATCGCGC
TTCTCGTTGGGGTCTTTGCTCAGCTTGGACTGGGTGCTCAGGTAGTGGTTGTCGGGCAGCAGCACGGGGC
CGTCGCCGATGGGGGTGTTCTGCTGGTAGTGGTCGGCGAGCTGCACGCTGCCGTCCTCGATGTTGTGGCG
GATCTTGAAGTTCACCTTGATGCCGTTCTTCTGCTTGTCGGCCATGATATAGACGTTGTGGCTGTTGTAG
TTGTACTCCAGCTTGTGCCCCAGGATGTTGCCGTCCTCCTTGAAGTCGATGCCCTTCAGCTCGATGCGGT
TCACCAGGGTGTCGCCCTCGAACTTCACCTCGGCGCGGGTCTTGTAGTTGCCGTCGTCCTTGAAGAAGAT
GGTGCGCTCCTGGACGTAGCCTTCGGGCATGGCGGACTTGAAGAAGTCGTGCTGCTTCATGTGGTCGGGG
TAGCGGCTGAAGCACTGCACGCCGTAGGTCAGGGTGGTCACGAGGGTGGGCCAGGGCACGGGCAGCTTGC
CGGTGGTGCAGATGAACTTCAGGGTCAGCTTGCCGTAGGTGGCATCGCCCTCGCCCTCGCCGGACACGCT
GAACTTGTGGCCGTTTACGTCGCCGTCCAGCTCGACCAGGATGGGCACCACCCCGGTGAACAGCTCCTCG
CCCTTGCTCACCATGGTGGCGACCGGTGGATCCCGGGCCCGCGGTACCGTCGACTGCAGAATTCGGTTCA
CTAAACGAGCCCGGTTCACTAAACGAGCTCTGCTTATATAGACCTCCCACCGTACACGCCTACCGCCCAT
TTGCGTCAATGGGGCGGAGTTGTTACGACATTTTGGAAAGTCCCGTTGATTTTGGTGCCAAAACAAACTC
CCATTGACGTCAATGGGGTGGAGACTTGGAAATCCCCGTGAGTCAAACCGCTATCCACGCCCATTGATGT
ACTGCCAAAACCGCATCACCATGGTAATAGCGATGACTAATACGTAGATGTACTGCCAAGTAGGAAAGTC
CCATAAGGTCATGTACTGGGCATAATGCCAGGCGGGCCATTTACCGTCATTGACGTCAATAGGGGGCGTA
CTTGGCATATGATACACTTGATGTACTGCCAAGTGGGCAGTTTACCGTAAATACTCCACCCATTGACGTC
AATGGAAAGTCCCTATTGGCGTTACTATGGGAACATACGTCATTATTGACGTCAATGGGCGGGGGTCGTT
GGGCGGTCAGCCAGGCGGGCCATTTACCGTAAGTTATGTAACGCGGAACTCCATATATGGGCTATGAACT
AATGACCCCGTAATTGATTACTATTAATAACTAGCACGCGTTCGAAGCTTGAGCTCGGTCCCCTCGGGGT
TGGGAGGTGGGTCTGAAACGATAATGGTGAATATCCCTGCCTAACTCTATTCACTATAGAAAGTACAGCA
AAAACTATTCTTAAACCTACCAAGCCTCCTACTATCATTATGAATAATTTTATATACCACAGCCAATTTG
TTATGTTAAACCAATTCCACAAACTTGCCCATTTATCTAATTCCAATAATTCTTGTTCATTCTTTTCTTG
CTGGTTTTGCGATTCTTCAATTAAGGAGTGTATTAAGCTTGTGTAATTGTTAATTTCTCTGTCCCACTCC
ATCCAGGTCGTGTGATTCCAAATCTGTTCCAGAGATTTATTACTCCAACTAGCATTCCAAGGCACAGCAG
TGGTGCAAATGAGTTTTCCAGAGCAACCCCAAATCCCCAGGAGCTGTTGATCCTTTAGGTATCTTTCCAC
AGCCAGGATTCTTGCCTGGAGCTGCTTGATGCCCCAGACTGTGAGTTGCAACAGATGCTGTTGCGCCTCA
ATAGCCCTCAGCAAATTGTTCTGCTGCTGCACTATACCAGACAATAATTGTCTGGCCTGTACCGTCAGCG
TCATTGACGCTGCGCCCATAGTGCTTCCTGCTGCTCCCAAGAACCCAAGGAACAAAGCTCCTATTCCCAC
TGCTCTTTTTTCTCTCTGCACCACTCTTCTCTTTGCCTTGGTGGGTGCTACTCCTAATGGTTCAATTTTT
ACTACTTTATATTTATATAATTCACTTCTCCAATTGTCCCTCATATCTCCTCCTTATGGTGTTTTACTAA
ACTTTTCCATGTTCTAATCCTCATCCTGTCTACTTGCCACACAATCATCACCTGCCATCTGTTTTCCATA
ATCCCTAATGATCTTTGCTTTTCTTCTTGGCACTACTTTTATGTCACTATTATCTTGTATTACTACTGCC
CCTTCACCTTTCCAGAGGAGCTTTGCTGGTCCTTTCCAAAGTGGATTTCTGCTGTCCCTGTAATAAACCC
GAAAATTTTGAATTTTTGTAATTTGTTTTTGTAATTCTTTAGTTTGTATGTCTGTTGCTATTATGTCTAC
TATTCTTTCCCCTGCACTGTACCCCCCAATCCCCCCTTTTCTTTTAAAATTGTGGATGAATACTGCCATT
TGTACTGCTGTCTTAAGATGTTCAGCCTGATCTCTTACCTGTCCTATAATTTTCTTTAATTCTTTATTCA
TAGATTCTACTACTCCTTGACTTTGGGGATTGTAGGGAATTTCCAGGTCTGAAGATCCTGCTGCTTGCTG
TGCTTTTTTCTTACTTTTGTTTTGCTCTTCCTCTATCTTGTCTAAAGCTTCCTTGGTGTCTTTTATCTCT
ATCCTTTGATGCACACAATAGAGGGTTGCTACTGTATTATATAATGATCTAAGTTCTTCTGATCCTGTCT
GAAGGGATGGTTGTAGCTGTCCCAGTATTTGTCTACAGCCTTCTGATGTTTCTAACAGGCCAGTATTAAC
TGCGAATCGTTCTAGCTCCCTGCTTGCCCATACTATATGTTTTAATTTATATTTTTTCTTTCCCCCTGGC
CTTAACCGAATTTTTTCCCATCGCGATCTAATTCTCCCCCGCTTAATACTGACGCTCTCGCACCCATCTC
TCTCCTTCTAGCCTCCGCTAGTCAAAATTTTTGGCGTACTCACCAGTCGCCGCCCCTCGCCTCTTGCCGT
GCGCGCTTCAGCAAGCCGAGTCCTGCGTCGAGAGAGCTCCTCTGGTTTCCCTTTCGCTTTCAAGTCCCTG
TTCGGGCGCCACTGCTAGAGATTTTCCACACTGACTAAAAGGGTCTGAGGGATCTCTAGTTACCAGAGTC
ACACAACAGACGGGCACACACTACTTGAAGCACTCAAGGCAAGCTTTATTGAGGCTTAAGCAGTGGGTTC
CCTAGTTAGCCAGAGAGCTCCCAGGCTCAGATCTGGTCTAACCAGAGAGACCCAGTACAGGCAAAAAGCA
GCTGCTTATATGCAGGATCTGAGGGCTCGCCACTCCCCAGTCCCGCCCAGGCCACGCCTCCCATGGTAAT
AGCGATGACTAATACGTAGATGTACTGCCAAGTAGGAAAGTCCCATAAGGTCATGTACTGGGCATAATGC
CAGGCGGGCCATTTACCGTCATTGACGTCAATAGGGGGCGTACTTGGCATATGATACACTTGATGTACTG
CCAAGTGGGCAGTTTACCGTAAATACTCCACCCATTGACGTCAATGGAAAGTCCCTATTGGCGTTACTAT
GGGAACATACGTCATTATTGACGTCAATGGGCGGGGGTCGTTGGGCGGTCAGCCAGGCGGGCCATTTACC
GTAAGTTATGTAACGCGGAACTCCATATATGGGCTATGAACTAATGACCCCGTAATTGATTACTATTAAT
AACTAGTCAATAATCAATGTCGACCCAGGTGGCACTTTTCGGGGAAATGTGCGCGGAACCCCTATTTGTT
TATTTTTCTAAATACATTCAAATATGTATCCGCTCATGAGACAATAACCCTGATAAATGCTTCAATAATA
TTGAAAAAGGAAGAGTATGAGTATTCAACATTTCCGTGTCGCCCTTATTCCCTTTTTTGCGGCATTTTGC
CTTCCTGTTTTTGCTCACCCAGAAACGCTGGTGAAAGTAAAAGATGCTGAAGATCAGTTGGGTGCACGAG
TGGGTTACATCGAACTGGATCTCAACAGCGGTAAGATCCTTGAGAGTTTTCGCCCCGAAGAACGTTTTCC
AATGATGAGCACTTTTAAAGTTCTGCTATGTGGCGCGGTATTATCCCGTATTGACGCCGGGCAAGAGCAA
CTCGGTCGCCGCATACACTATTCTCAGAATGACTTGGTTGAGTACTCACCAGTCACAGAAAAGCATCTTA
CGGATGGCATGACAGTAAGAGAATTATGCAGTGCTGCCATAACCATGAGTGATAACACTGCGGCCAACTT
ACTTCTGACAACGATCGGAGGACCGAAGGAGCTAACCGCTTTTTTGCACAACATGGGGGATCATGTAACT
CGCCTTGATCGTTGGGAACCGGAGCTGAATGAAGCCATACCAAACGACGAGCGTGACACCACGATGCCTG
TAGCAATGGCAACAACGTTGCGCAAACTATTAACTGGCGAACTACTTACTCTAGCTTCCCGGCAACAATT
AATAGACTGGATGGAGGCGGATAAAGTTGCAGGACCACTTCTGCGCTCGGCCCTTCCGGCTGGCTGGTTT
ATTGCTGATAAATCTGGAGCCGGTGAGCGTGGGTCTCGCGGTATCATTGCAGCACTGGGGCCAGATGGTA
AGCCCTCCCGTATCGTAGTTATCTACACGACGGGGAGTCAGGCAACTATGGATGAACGAAATAGACAGAT
CGCTGAGATAGGTGCCTCACTGATTAAGCATTGGTAACTGTCAGACCAAGTTTACTCATATATACTTTAG
ATTGATTTAAAACTTCATTTTTAATTTAAAAGGATCTAGGTGAAGATCCTTTTTGATAATCTCATGACCA
AAATCCCTTAACGTGAGTTTTCGTTCCACTGAGCGTCAGACCCCGTAGAAAAGATCAAAGGATCTTCTTG
AGATCCTTTTTTTCTGCGCGTAATCTGCTGCTTGCAAACAAAAAAACCACCGCTACCAGCGGTGGTTTGT
TTGCCGGATCAAGAGCTACCAACTCTTTTTCCGAAGGTAACTGGCTTCAGCAGAGCGCAGATACCAAATA
CTGTTCTTCTAGTGTAGCCGTAGTTAGGCCACCACTTCAAGAACTCTGTAGCACCGCCTACATACCTCGC
TCTGCTAATCCTGTTACCAGTGGCTGCTGCCAGTGGCGATAAGTCGTGTCTTACCGGGTTGGACTCAAGA
CGATAGTTACCGGATAAGGCGCAGCGGTCGGGCTGAACGGGGGGTTCGTGCACACAGCCCAGCTTGGAGC
GAACGACCTACACCGAACTGAGATACCTACAGCGTGAGCTATGAGAAAGCGCCACGCTTCCCGAAGGGAG
AAAGGCGGACAGGTATCCGGTAAGCGGCAGGGTCGGAACAGGAGAGCGCACGAGGGAGCTTCCAGGGGGA
AACGCCTGGTATCTTTATAGTCCTGTCGGGTTTCGCCACCTCTGACTTGAGCGTCGATTTTTGTGATGCT
CGTCAGGGGGGCGGAGCCTATGGAAAAACGCCAGCAACGCGGCCTTTTTACGGTTCCTGGCCTTTTGCTG
GCCTTTTGCTCACATGTTCTTTCCTGCGTTATCCCCTGATTCTGTGGATAACCGTATTACCGCCTTTGAG
TGAGCTGATACCGCTCGCCGCAGCCGAACGACCGAGCGCAGCGAGTCAGTGAGCGAGGAAGCGGAAGAGC
GCCCAATACGCAAACCGCCTCTCCCCGCGCGTTGGCCGATTCATTAATGCAGCGGATCCAGACATGATAA
GATACATTGATGAGTTTGGACAAACCACAACTAGAATGCAGTGAAAAAAATGCTTTATTTGTGAAATTTG
TGATGCTATTGCTTTATTTGTAACCATTATAAGCTGCAATAAACAAGTTAGCTTTTTGCAAAAGCCTAGG
CCTCCAAAAAAGCCTCCTCACTACTTCTGGAATAGCTCAGAGGCCGAGGCGGCCTCGGCCTCTGCATAAA
TAAAAAAAATTAGTCAGCCATGGGGCGGAGAATGGGCGGAACTGGGCGGAGTTAGGGGCGGGATGGGCGG
AGTTAGGGGCGGGACTATGGTTGCTGACTAATTGAGATGCGGATCCGCTGGCACGACAGGTTTCCCGACT
GGAAAGCGGGCAGTGAGCGCAACGCAATTAATGTGAGTTAGCTCACTCATTAGGCACCCCAGGCTTTACA
CTTTATGCTTCCGGCTCGTATGTTGTGTGGAATTGTGAGCGGATAACAATTTCACACAGGAAACAGCTAT
GACCATGATTACGCCAAGCTTGGGCTGCAGGTCGAGGGATCTCCATAAGAGAAGAGGGACAGCTATGACT
GGGAGTAGTCAGGAGAGGAGGAAAAATCTGGCTAGTAAAACATGTAAGGAAAATTTTAGGGATGTTAAAG
AAAAAAATAACACAAAACAAAATAT
Features (pLannotate 1.2.2; 29 found; start..end, strand, type, name):
    199..254     -  polyA_signal   β-globin poly(A) signal: rabbit β-globin polyadenylation signal (Gil and Proudfoot, 1987)
    340..475     -  LTR            3' LTR (ΔU3) (fragment): self-inactivating 3' long terminal repeat (LTR) from HIV-1
    477..575     -  CDS            nef (fragment): NEF_HV1Z2 - Experimental evidence at protein level: Swiss-Prot protein existence level 1. Extracellular Nef protein targets CD4(+) T-lymphocytes for apoptosis by interacting with CXCR4 surface receptors. From Human immunodeficiency virus type 1 group M subtype D (isolate Z2/CDC-Z34) (HIV-1).
    571..2055    -  CDS            NUP98 (fragment): NUP98_HUMAN - Also known as ADAR2. Experimental evidence at protein level: Swiss-Prot protein existence level 1. (Microbial infection) Binds HIV-1 capsid-nucleocapsid (HIV-1 CA-NC) complexes and may thereby promote the integration of the virus in the host nucleus (in vitro) (PubMed:23523133). Binding affinity to HIV-1 CA-NC complexes bearing the capsid change ASN-74-ASP is reduced (in vitro) (PubMed:23523133). From Homo sapiens (Human).
   2098..2814    -  CDS            mEGFP: mEGFP is a basic (constitutively fluorescent) green fluorescent protein published in 2002, derived from Aequorea victoria. It has moderate acid sensitivity.
   2828..2865    -  misc_feature   MCS (fragment): multiple cloning site
   2864..2880    -  promoter       tight TRE promoter (fragment): Tet-responsive promoter PTight, consisting of seven tet operator sequences followed by the minimal CMV promoter
   2896..3099    -  promoter       CMV promoter: human cytomegalovirus (CMV) immediate early promoter
   3100..3403    -  enhancer       CMV enhancer: human cytomegalovirus immediate early enhancer
   3471..3487    -  misc_feature   MCS (fragment): multiple cloning site
   3487..3512    -  CDS            Rev (fragment): human immunodeficiency virus 1 (HIV-1) Rev protein; rev; enhances nuclear export of unspliced and incompletely spliced viral mRNAs
   3889..4122    -  misc_feature   RRE: The Rev response element (RRE) of HIV-1 allows for Rev-dependent mRNA export from the nucleus to the cytoplasm.
   4256..4339    -  CDS            vif (fragment): VIF_HV1BR - Experimental evidence at protein level: Swiss-Prot protein existence level 1. Counteracts the innate antiviral activity of host APOBEC3F and APOBEC3G. Forms a complex with host APOBEC3F and APOBEC3G thus preventing the entry of these lethally hypermutating enzymes into progeny virions. Recruits an active E3 ubiquitin ligase complex composed of elongin BC, CUL5, and RBX2 to induce polyubiquitination of APOBEC3G and APOBEC3F. In turn, they are directed to the 26S proteasome for degradation. Vif interaction with APOBEC3G also blocks its cytidine deaminase activity in a proteasome-inde
   4482..4599    -  misc_feature   cPPT/CTS: central polypurine tract and central termination sequence of HIV-1
   4748..5107    -  CDS            HIV-1 gag (fragment): gag protein from human immunodeficiency virus 1; gag
   5091..5216    -  misc_feature   HIV-1 Ψ: packaging signal of human immunodeficiency virus type 1
   5263..5520    -  LTR            5' LTR (truncated): truncated 5' long terminal repeat (LTR) from HIV-1
   5522..5901    -  enhancer       CMV enhancer: human cytomegalovirus immediate early enhancer
   5932..6036    +  promoter       AmpR promoter: bla
   6037..6897    +  CDS            AmpR: β-lactamase; bla; confers resistance to ampicillin, carbenicillin, and related antibiotics
   7068..7656    +  rep_origin     ori: high-copy-number ColE1/pMB1/pBR322/pUC origin of replication
   7839..7893    +  CDS            lacI (fragment): lac repressor; lacI; The lac repressor binds to the lac operator to inhibit transcription in E. coli. This inhibition can be relieved by adding lactose or isopropyl-β-D-thiogalactopyranoside (IPTG).
   7895..8029    -  polyA_signal   SV40 poly(A) signal: SV40 polyadenylation signal
   8049..8184    -  rep_origin     SV40 ori: SV40 origin of replication
   8208..8230    -  promoter       SV40 promoter (fragment): SV40 enhancer and early promoter
   8237..8276    +  CDS            lacI (fragment): lac repressor; lacI; The lac repressor binds to the lac operator to inhibit transcription in E. coli. This inhibition can be relieved by adding lactose or isopropyl-β-D-thiogalactopyranoside (IPTG).
   8289..8310    +  protein_bind   CAP binding site: CAP binding activates transcription in the presence of cAMP. E. coli catabolite activator protein
   8325..8355    +  promoter       lac promoter: promoter for the E. coli lac operon
   8363..8379    +  protein_bind   lac operator: The lac repressor binds to the lac operator to inhibit transcription in E. coli. This inhibition can be relieved by adding lactose or isopropyl-β-D-thiogalactopyranoside (IPTG). lac repressor encoded by lacI
