[The description below was written by a language model from this plasmid's Addgene catalogue record and pLannotate feature annotations shown in this document.]
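Description:
CL20_mEGFP_FOidr_117 is a mammalian expression plasmid built on the CL20 backbone. The catalogue lists it simply as a mammalian expression vector, but the feature table shows the architecture of a self-inactivating HIV-1 lentiviral transfer vector. A CMV enhancer is fused to a truncated 5' LTR, followed by the Ψ packaging signal with a gag fragment, the cPPT/CTS, the Rev response element and a ΔU3 3' LTR, with a rabbit β-globin polyadenylation signal downstream. Together these elements allow Rev-dependent export and packaging of the vector RNA, while the U3 deletion inactivates LTR promoter activity after integration. In bacteria the plasmid is maintained at high copy through a ColE1/pUC-type origin and selected with ampicillin via β-lactamase. The recorded growth strain is a recombination-reduced strain, as is commonly chosen for LTR-containing plasmids. An SV40 origin, an SV40 poly(A) signal and leftover lac regulatory fragments also sit in the backbone.

The payload lies between the LTRs, where an internal CMV enhancer/promoter drives monomeric EGFP fused to the N terminus of FOidr_117. This insert is an unmutated intrinsically disordered region taken from the human oncogenic fusion protein NUP98_HOXD13, and the depositor's comment indicates that it spans residues 1 to 495 of the fusion. The annotation detects this stretch as a NUP98 fragment, consistent with it coming from the NUP98 part of the fusion. The short hits to nef, vif, Rev and a tight TRE promoter are small fragments, probably residual viral or cloning sequence rather than functional elements.

The stated purpose is to express the fluorescently tagged IDR. The associated publication concerns links between protein condensate formation and RNA biology, which suggests the construct is used to image the behaviour of this region in mammalian cells.
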