Addgene plasmid #244669: CL20_mEGFP_FOidr_117
Purpose: Express mEGFP-tagged intrinsically disordered protein (IDR), FOidr_117, derived from human fusion protein NUP98_HOXD13
Depositing lab: Richard Kriwacki. Depositing organization: St. Jude Children's Research Hospital. Publication: Proteome-wide computational analyses reveal links between protein condensate formation and RNA biology. Maiti S, Tripathi S, Baggett DW, Phillips AH, Park CG, Wang J, Wahiduzzaman, Freyaldenhoven WT, Kinger S, Pioso BJ, Bollinger JC, Somjee R, Lang B, Babu MM, Kriwacki RW. Sci Adv. 2025 Dec 5;11(49):eady1420. doi: 10.1126/sciadv.ady1420. Epub 2025 Dec 3. PubMed 41337585.
Backbone
  Vector backbone: CL20
  Vector type: Mammalian Expression
Growth in bacteria
  Bacterial resistance: Ampicillin, 100 μg/mL
  Growth temperature: 37°C
  Growth strain: NEB Stable
  Copy number: High Copy
Gene/Insert
  Gene/Insert name: FOidr_117
  Species: H. sapiens (human)
  Mutation: Unmutated
  Tag / fusion protein: monomeric EGFP (N terminal on insert)
  Cloning method: Restriction Enzyme; 5′ cloning site Unknown (unknown if destroyed)
Terms and licenses: Academic/Nonprofit Terms; Industry Terms: Not Available to Industry
Depositor comments: NUP98_HOXD13_1_495
How to cite: CL20_mEGFP_FOidr_117 was a gift from Richard Kriwacki (Addgene plasmid # 244669 ; http://n2t.net/addgene:244669 ; RRID:Addgene_244669)
